>Addgene plasmid #196514 | pcDNA3.1-Nmyc-Eps8L2-FL-siR | addgene full sequence | sequence record 385549 | Addgene NGS Result
CGGATCGGGAGATCTCCCGATCCCCTATGGTGCACTCTCAGTACAATCTGCTCTGATGCCGCATAGTTAA
GCCAGTATCTGCTCCCTGCTTGTGTGTTGGAGGTCGCTGAGTAGTGCGCGAGCAAAATTTAAGCTACAAC
AAGGCAAGGCTTGACCGACAATTGCATGAAGAATCTGCTTAGGGTTAGGCGTTTTGCGCTGCTTCGCGAT
GTACGGGCCAGATATACGCGTTGACATTGATTATTGACTAGTTATTAATAGTAATCAATTACGGGGTCAT
TAGTTCATAGCCCATATATGGAGTTCCGCGTTACATAACTTACGGTAAATGGCCCGCCTGGCTGACCGCC
CAACGACCCCCGCCCATTGACGTCAATAATGACGTATGTTCCCATAGTAACGCCAATAGGGACTTTCCAT
TGACGTCAATGGGTGGAGTATTTACGGTAAACTGCCCACTTGGCAGTACATCAAGTGTATCATATGCCAA
GTACGCCCCCTATTGACGTCAATGACGGTAAATGGCCCGCCTGGCATTATGCCCAGTACATGACCTTATG
GGACTTTCCTACTTGGCAGTACATCTACGTATTAGTCATCGCTATTACCATGGTGATGCGGTTTTGGCAG
TACATCAATGGGCGTGGATAGCGGTTTGACTCACGGGGATTTCCAAGTCTCCACCCCATTGACGTCAATG
GGAGTTTGTTTTGGCACCAAAATCAACGGGACTTTCCAAAATGTCGTAACAACTCCGCCCCATTGACGCA
AATGGGCGGTAGGCGTGTACGGTGGGAGGTCTATATAAGCAGAGCTCTCTGGCTAACTAGAGAACCCACT
GCTTACTGGCTTATCGAAATTAATACGACTCACTATAGGGAGACCCAAGCTGGCTAGCGTTTAAACTTAA
GCTTGCCACCATGGAGCAGAAACTCATCTCTGAAGAGGATCTGGGTACCGAGCTCGGATCCACAAGTTTG
TACAAAAAAGCAGGCTCTATGAGCCAGTCCGGGGCCGTGAGCTGCTGCCCGGGTGCCACCAATGGCAGCC
TGGGCCGGTCCGACGGTGTGGCCAAGATGAGCCCCAAGGACCTGTTTGAGCAGAGGAAGAAGTATTCCAA
CTCCAACGTCATCATGCACGAGACCTCGCAGTACCACGTCCAGCACCTGGCCACATTCATCATGGACAAG
AGCGAAGCCATCACGTCTGTGGACGACGCCATCCGGAAGCTGGTGCAGCTGAGCTCCAAGGAGAAGATCT
GGACCCAGGAGATGCTGCTGCAAGTCAATGATCAGTCGCTGCGGCTGCTGGACATCGAGTCACAGGAGGA
GCTGGAAGACTTCCCGCTGCCCACGGTGCAGCGCAGCCAGACGGTCCTCAACCAGCTGCGCTACCCGTCT
GTGCTGCTGCTCGTGTGCCAGGACTCGGAGCAGAGCAAGCCGGATGTCCACTTCTTCCACTGCGATGAGG
TGGAGGCAGAGCTGGTGCACGAGGACATCGAGAGCGCGTTGGCCGACTGCCGGCTGGGCAAGAAGATGCG
GCCGCAGACCCTGAAGGGACACCAGGAGAAGATTCGGCAGCGGCAGTCCATCCTGCCTCCTCCCCAGGGC
CCGGCGCCCATCCCCTTCCAGCACCGCGGCGGGGATTCCCCGGAGGCCAAGAATCGCGTGGGCCCGCAGG
TGCCACTCAGCGAGCCAGGTTTCCGCCGTCGGGAGTCGCAGGAGGAGCCGCGGGCCGTGCTGGCTCAGAA
GATAGAGAAGGAGACGCAAATTCTCAACTGCGCCCTGGACGACATCGAGTGGTTTGTGGCCCGGCTGCAG
AAGGCAGCCGAGGCTTTCAAGCAGCTGAACCAGCGGAAAAAGGGGAAGAAGAAGGGCAAGAAGGCGCCAG
CAGAGGGCGTCCTCACACTGCGGGCACGGCCCCCCTCTGAGGGCGAGTTCATCGACTGCTTCCAGAAAAT
CAAGCTGGCGATTAACTTGCTGGCAAAGCTGCAGAAGCACATCCAGAACCCCAGCGCCGCGGAGCTCGTG
CACTTCCTCTTCGGGCCTCTGGACCTGATCGTCAACACCTGCAGTGGCCCAGACATCGCACGCTCCGTCT
CCTGCCCACTGCTCTCCCGAGATGCCGTGGACTTCCTGCGCGGCCACCTGGTCCCTAAGGAGATGTCGCT
GTGGGAGTCACTGGGAGAGAGCTGGATGCGGCCCCGTTCCGAGTGGCCGCGGGAGCCACAGGTGCCCCTC
TACGTGCCCAAGTTCCACAGCGGCTGGGAGCCTCCTGTGGATGTGCTGCAGGAGGCCCCCTGGGAGGTGG
AGGGGCTGGCGTCTGCCCCCATCGAGGAGGTGAGTCCAGTGTCGAGGCAAAGTATCCGGAACTCCCAGAA
GCACAGCCCCACTTCAGAGCCCACCCCCCCGGGGGATGCCCTACCACCAGTCAGCTCCCCACATACTCAC
AGGGGCTACCAGCCAACACCAGCCATGGCCAAATATGTGAAAATTCTCTATGACTTCACAGCCCGAAATG
CCAACGAGCTATCGGTGCTCAAGGATGAGGTCCTAGAGGTGCTGGAGGACGGCCGGCAGTGGTGGAAGCT
GCGCAGCCGCAGCGGCCAGGCGGGGTACGTGCCCTGCAACATCCTAGGCGAGGCGCGACCGGAGGACGCC
GGCGCCCCGTTCGAGCAGGCCGGTCAGAAGTACTGGGGCCCCGCCAGCCCGACCCACAAGCTACCCCCAA
GCTTCCCGGGCAATAAGGACGAACTCATGCAGCACATGGACGAGGTCAACGACGAGCTCATCCGCAAGAT
ATCGAATATAAGGGCGCAGCCACAGAGGCACTTCCGCGTGGAGCGCAGCCAGCCCGTGAGCCAGCCGCTC
ACCTACGAGTCGGGTCCGGACGAGGTCCGCGCCTGGCTGGAAGCCAAGGCCTTCAGCCCGCGGATCGTGG
AGAACCTGGGCATCCTGACCGGGCCGCAGCTCTTCTCCCTCAACAAGGAGGAGCTGAAGAAAGTGTGCGG
CGAGGAGGGCGTCCGCGTGTACAGCCAGCTCACCATGCAGAAGGCCTTCCTGGAGAAGCAGCAAAGTGGG
TCGGAGCTGGAAGAACTCATGAACAAGTTTCATTCCATGAATCAGAGGAGGGGGGAGGACAGCTAAACCC
AGCTTTCTTGTACAAAGTGGTTCTAGAGGGCCCGTTTAAACCCGCTGATCAGCCTCGACTGTGCCTTCTA
GTTGCCAGCCATCTGTTGTTTGCCCCTCCCCCGTGCCTTCCTTGACCCTGGAAGGTGCCACTCCCACTGT
CCTTTCCTAATAAAATGAGGAAATTGCATCGCATTGTCTGAGTAGGTGTCATTCTATTCTGGGGGGTGGG
GTGGGGCAGGACAGCAAGGGGGAGGATTGGGAAGACAATAGCAGGCATGCTGGGGATGCGGTGGGCTCTA
TGGCTTCTGAGGCGGAAAGAACCAGCTGGGGCTCTAGGGGGTATCCCC
[124 nt withheld, positions 3479-3602]
C
[91 nt withheld, positions 3604-3694]
A
[49 nt withheld, positions 3696-3744]
CCTTTGACGTTGGAGTCCACGTTCTTT
[37 nt withheld, positions 3772-3808]
ACCCTATCTCGGTCTATTCTTTTGATTTATAAGGGATTTTGCCGATTTCGGCCTATTGGTTAAAAAATGA
GCTGATTTAACAAAAATTTAACGCGAATTAATTCTGTGGAATGTGTGTCAGTTAGGGTGTGGAAAGTCCC
CAGGCTCCCCAGCAGGCAGAAGTATGCAAAGCATGCATCTCAATTAGTCAGCAACCAGGTGTGGAAAGTC
CCCAGGCTCCCCAGCAGGCAGAAGTATGCAAAGCATGCATCTCAATTAGTCAGCAACCATAGTCCCGCCC
CTAACTCCGCCCATCCCGCCCCTAACTCCGCCCAGTTCCGCCCATTCTCCGCCCCATGGCTGACTAATTT
TTTTTATTTATGCAGAGGCCGAGGCCGCCTCTGCCTCTGAGCTATTCCAGAAGTAGTGAGGAGGCTTTTT
TGGAGGCCTAGGCTTTTGCAAAAAGCTCCCGGGAGCTTGTATATCCATTTTCGGATCTGATCAAGAGACA
GGATGAGGATCGTTTCGCATGATTGAACAAGATGGATTGCACGCAGGTTCTCCGGCCGCTTGGGTGGAGA
GGCTATTCGGCTATGACTGGGCACAACAGACAATCGGCTGCTCTGATGCCGCCGTGTTCCGGCTGTCAGC
GCAGGGGCGCCCGGTTCTTTTTGTCAAGACCGACCTGTCCGGTGCCCTGAATGAACTGCAGGACGAGGCA
GCGCGGCTATCGTGGCTGGCCACGACGGGCGTTCCTTGCGCAGCTGTGCTCGACGTTGTCACTGAAGCGG
GAAGGGACTGGCTGCTATTGGGCGAAGTGCCGGGGCAGGATCTCCTGTCATCTCACCTTGCTCCTGCCGA
GAAAGTATCCATCATGGCTGATGCAATGCGGCGGCTGCATACGCTTGATCCGGCTACCTGCCCATTCGAC
CACCAAGCGAAACATCGCATCGAGCGAGCACGTACTCGGATGGAAGCCGGTCTTGTCGATCAGGATGATC
TGGACGAAGAGCATCAGGGGCTCGCGCCAGCCGAACTGTTCGCCAGGCTCAAGGCGCGCATGCCCGACGG
CGAGGATCTCGTCGTGACCCATGGCGATGCCTGCTTGCCGAATATCATGGTGGAAAATGGCCGCTTTTCT
GGATTCATCGACTGTGGCCGGCTGGGTGTGGCGGACCGCTATCAGGACATAGCGTTGGCTACCCGTGATA
TTGCTGAAGAGCTTGGCGGCGAATGGGCTGACCGCTTCCTCGTGCTTTACGGTATCGCCGCTCCCGATTC
GCAGCGCATCGCCTTCTATCGCCTTCTTGACGAGTTCTTCTGAGCGGGACTCTGGGGTTCGAAATGACCG
ACCAAGCGACGCCCAACCTGCCATCACGAGATTTCGATTCCACCGCCGCCTTCTATGAAAGGTTGGGCTT
CGGAATCGTTTTCCGGGACGCCGGCTGGATGATCCTCCAGCGCGGGGATCTCATGCTGGAGTTCTTCGCC
CACCCCAACTTGTTTATTGCAGCTTATAATGGTTACAAATAAAGCAATAGCATCACAAATTTCACAAATA
AAGCATTTTTTTCACTGCATTCTAGTTGTGGTTTGTCCAAACTCATCAATGTATCTTATCATGTCTGTAT
ACCGTCGACCTCTAGCTAGAGCTTGGCGTAATCATGGTCATAGCTGTTTCCTGTGTGAAATTGTTATCCG
CTCACAATTCCACACAACATACGAGCCGGAAGCATAAAGTGTAAAGCCTGGGGTGCCTAATGAGTGAGCT
AACTCACATTAATTGCGTTGCGCTCACTGCCCGCTTTCCAGTCGGGAAACCTGTCGTGCCAGCTGCATTA
ATGAATCGGCCAACGCGCGGGGAGAGGCGGTTTGCGTATTGGGCGCTCTTCCGCTTCCTCGCTCACTGAC
TCGCTGCGCTCGGTCGTTCGGCTGCGGCGAGCGGTATCAGCTCACTCAAAGGCGGTAATACGGTTATCCA
CAGAATCAGGGGATAACGCAGGAAAGAACATGTGAGCAAAAGGCCAGCAAAAGGCCAGGAACCGTAAAAA
GGCCGCGTTGCTGGCGTTTTTCCATAGGCTCCGCCCCCCTGACGAGCATCACAAAAATCGACGCTCAAGT
CAGAGGTGGCGAAACCCGACAGGACTATAAAGATACCAGGCGTTTCCCCCTGGAAGCTCCCTCGTGCGCT
CTCCTGTTCCGACCCTGCCGCTTACCGGATACCTGTCCGCCTTTCTCCCTTCGGGAAGCGTGGCGCTTTC
TCATAGCTCACGCTGTAGGTATCTCAGTTCGGTGTAGGTCGTTCGCTCCAAGCTGGGCTGTGTGCACGAA
CCCCCCGTTCAGCCCGACCGCTGCGCCTTATCCGGTAACTATCGTCTTGAGTCCAACCCGGTAAGACACG
ACTTATCGCCACTGGCAGCAGCCACTGGTAACAGGATTAGCAGAGCGAGGTATGTAGGCGGTGCTACAGA
GTTCTTGAAGTGGTGGCCTAACTACGGCTACACTAGAAGAACAGTATTTGGTATCTGCGCTCTGCTGAAG
CCAGTTACCTTCGGAAAAAGAGTTGGTAGCTCTTGATCCGGCAAACAAACCACCGCTGGTAGCGGTGGTT
TTTTTGTTTGCAAGCAGCAGATTACGCGCAGAAAAAAAGGATCTCAAGAAGATCCTTTGATCTTTTCTAC
GGGGTCTGACGCTCAGTGGAACGAAAACTCACGTTAAGGGATTTTGGTCATGAGATTATCAAAAAGGATC
TTCACCTAGATCCTTTTAAATTAAAAATGAAGTTTTAAATCAATCTAAAGTATATATGAGTAAACTTGGT
CTGACAGTTACCAATGCTTAATCAGTGAGGCACCTATCTCAGCGATCTGTCTATTTCGTTCATCCATAGT
TGCCTGACTCCCCGTCGTGTAGATAACTACGATACGGGAGGGCTTACCATCTGGCCCCAGTGCTGCAATG
ATACCGCGAGACCCACGCTCACCGGCTCCAGATTTATCAGCAATAAACCAGCCAGCCGGAAGGGCCGAGC
GCAGAAGTGGTCCTGCAACTTTATCCGCCTCCATCCAGTCTATTAATTGTTGCCGGGAAGCTAGAGTAAG
TAGTTCGCCAGTTAATAGTTTGCGCAACGTTGTTGCCATTGCTACAGGCATCGTGGTGTCACGCTCGTCG
TTTGGTATGGCTTCATTCAGCTCCGGTTCCCAACGATCAAGGCGAGTTACATGATCCCCCATGTTGTGCA
AAAAAGCGGTTAGCTCCTTCGGTCCTCCGATCGTTGTCAGAAGTAAGTTGGCCGCAGTGTTATCACTCAT
GGTTATGGCAGCACTGCATAATTCTCTTACTGTCATGCCATCCGTAAGATGCTTTTCTGTGACTGGTGAG
TACTCAACCAAGTCATTCTGAGAATAGTGTATGCGGCGACCGAGTTGCTCTTGCCCGGCGTCAATACGGG
ATAATACCGCGCCACATAGCAGAACTTTAAAAGTGCTCATCATTGGAAAACGTTCTTCGGGGCGAAAACT
CTCAAGGATCTTACCGCTGTTGAGATCCAGTTCGATGTAACCCACTCGTGCACCCAACTGATCTTCAGCA
TCTTTTACTTTCACCAGCGTTTCTGGGTGAGCAAAAACAGGAAGGCAAAATGCCGCAAAAAAGGGAATAA
GGGCGACACGGAAATGTTGAATACTCATACTCTTCCTTTTTCAATATTATTGAAGCATTTATCAGGGTTA
TTGTCTCATGAGCGGATACATATTTGAATGTATTTAGAAAAATAAACAAATAGGGGTTCCGCGCACATTT
CCCCGAAAAGTGCCACCTGACGTCGA
Features (pLannotate 1.2.2; 23 found; start..end, strand, type, name):
     26..78      -  misc_feature   bom (fragment): basis of mobility region from pBR322
    233..612     +  enhancer       CMV enhancer: human cytomegalovirus immediate early enhancer
    613..816     +  promoter       CMV promoter: human cytomegalovirus (CMV) immediate early promoter
    812..845     +  LTR            5' LTR (truncated) (fragment): truncated 5' long terminal repeat (LTR) from HIV-1
    861..879     +  promoter       T7 promoter: promoter for bacteriophage T7 RNA polymerase
    924..954     +  CDS            3xMyc (fragment): 3 tandem Myc epitope tags
    972..996     +  protein_bind   attB1: mutant version of attB; recombination site for the Gateway® BP reaction BP Clonase™
    999..3143    +  CDS            EPS8L2: ES8L2_HUMAN - Also known as EPS8R2. Experimental evidence at protein level: Swiss-Prot protein existence level 1. Stimulates guanine exchange activity of SOS1. May play a role in membrane ruffling and remodeling of the actin cytoskeleton. In the cochlea, is required for stereocilia maintenance in adult hair cells (By similarity). From Homo sapiens (Human).
   3147..3171    -  protein_bind   attB2: mutant version of attB; recombination site for the Gateway® BP reaction BP Clonase™
   3209..3433    +  polyA_signal   bGH poly(A) signal: bovine growth hormone polyadenylation signal
   3437..3458    +  promoter       SV40 promoter (fragment): SV40 enhancer and early promoter
   3479..3907    +  rep_origin     f1 ori (sequence partly withheld): f1 bacteriophage origin of replication; arrow indicates direction of (+) strand synthesis
   3921..4250    +  promoter       SV40 promoter: SV40 enhancer and early promoter
   4317..5108    +  CDS            neo: KKA2_KLEPN - Also known as kan, nptII. Experimental evidence at protein level: Swiss-Prot protein existence level 1. Resistance to kanamycin, neomycin, paromomycin, ribostamycin, butirosin and gentamicin B. From Klebsiella pneumoniae.
   5132..5290    +  CDS            ble (fragment): BLE_KLEPN - Experimental evidence at protein level: Swiss-Prot protein existence level 1. Binding protein with a strong affinity to the bleomycin family of antibiotics. Binds to CL990; an antimitotic-antibiotic compound. From Klebsiella pneumoniae.
   5285..5406    +  polyA_signal   SV40 poly(A) signal: SV40 polyadenylation signal
   5479..5495    -  protein_bind   lac operator: The lac repressor binds to the lac operator to inhibit transcription in E. coli. This inhibition can be relieved by adding lactose or isopropyl-β-D-thiogalactopyranoside (IPTG). lac repressor encoded by lacI
   5503..5533    -  promoter       lac promoter: promoter for the E. coli lac operon
   5548..5569    -  protein_bind   CAP binding site: CAP binding activates transcription in the presence of cAMP. E. coli catabolite activator protein
   5582..5674    -  CDS            lacI (fragment): lac repressor; lacI; The lac repressor binds to the lac operator to inhibit transcription in E. coli. This inhibition can be relieved by adding lactose or isopropyl-β-D-thiogalactopyranoside (IPTG).
   5857..6445    -  rep_origin     ori: high-copy-number ColE1/pMB1/pBR322/pUC origin of replication
   6616..7476    -  CDS            AmpR: β-lactamase; bla; confers resistance to ampicillin, carbenicillin, and related antibiotics
   7477..7581    -  promoter       AmpR promoter: bla
