[The description below was written by a language model from this plasmid's Addgene catalogue record and pLannotate feature annotations shown in this document.]
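Description:
pcDNA3.1-Nmyc-Eps8L2-FL-siR is a mammalian expression plasmid built on the pcDNA3.1 backbone that produces full-length human EPS8L2 carrying an N-terminal Myc epitope tag. It is propagated in E. coli as a high-copy plasmid through a ColE1/pUC-type origin with ampicillin selection (AmpR under its own bla promoter). It also carries an f1 origin for single-stranded DNA production. For mammalian cells, an SV40 early promoter drives the neomycin phosphotransferase gene followed by an SV40 polyadenylation signal, allowing G418 selection of stable transfectants.

The catalogue entry lists the T7 promoter as the promoter. The feature table, however, shows the CMV immediate early enhancer and promoter upstream of the insert, which is what would drive expression in mammalian cells. The T7 promoter lies between CMV and the coding region and can serve for in vitro transcription or as a sequencing primer site. Downstream of it are a short match to a Myc tag sequence (annotated as a fragment of 3xMyc, consistent with a single Myc epitope), an attB1 site, the EPS8L2 open reading frame of roughly 2.1 kb, an attB2 site and the bovine growth hormone polyadenylation signal. The attB sites, noted by the depositor, are Gateway recombination sites, although the recorded cloning method is restriction-based using BamHI and XbaI.

The insert contains silent mutations that make the transcript resistant to siRNA without changing the protein. This suits knockdown-and-rescue experiments, in which endogenous EPS8L2 is depleted and the tagged version re-expressed. EPS8L2 is implicated in actin cytoskeleton remodelling, and the associated publication concerns dorsal actin cables and nuclear positioning during cell migration.
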