Addgene plasmid #196514: pcDNA3.1-Nmyc-Eps8L2-FL-siR
Purpose: Expression of Myc-Eps8L2-FL
Depositing lab: Edgar Gomes. Depositing organization: Fundação GIMM- Gulbenkian Institute for Molecular Medicine. Publication: Ctdnep1 and Eps8L2 regulate dorsal actin cables for nuclear positioning during cell migration. Calero-Cuenca FJ, Osorio DS, Carvalho-Marques S, Sridhara SC, Oliveira LM, Jiao Y, Diaz J, Janota CS, Cadot B, Gomes ER. Curr Biol. 2021 Apr 12;31(7):1521-1530.e8. doi: 10.1016/j.cub.2021.01.007. Epub 2021 Feb 9. PubMed 33567288.
Backbone
  Vector backbone: pcDNA3.1
  Vector type: Mammalian Expression
  Selectable markers: Neomycin (select with G418)
Growth in bacteria
  Bacterial resistance: Ampicillin, 100 μg/mL
  Growth temperature: 37°C
  Growth strain: DH5alpha
  Copy number: High Copy
Gene/Insert
  Gene/Insert name: Eps8L2-FL-siR
  Species: H. sapiens (human)
  Insert size (bp): 2200
  Mutation: Silent mutations for siRNA resistance
  Entrez Gene: EPS8L2 (a.k.a. EPS8R2, MGC3088, FLJ16738, FLJ21935, FLJ22171, MGC126530)
  Promoter: T7 promoter
  Tag / fusion protein: Myc (N terminal on insert)
  Cloning method: Restriction Enzyme; 5′ cloning site BamHI (unknown if destroyed); 3′ cloning site XbaI (unknown if destroyed)
Terms and licenses: Academic/Nonprofit Terms; Industry Terms: Not Available to Industry
Depositor comments: Contains attb1 and attb2 sites
How to cite: pcDNA3.1-Nmyc-Eps8L2-FL-siR was a gift from Edgar Gomes (Addgene plasmid # 196514 ; http://n2t.net/addgene:196514 ; RRID:Addgene_196514)
